>Addgene plasmid #40154 | pFM108 | addgene partial sequence | sequence record 52587 | pGEX3
AACGCGCGAGGCAGATCGTCAGTCAGTCACGATGCGGCCGCCTATGACGGTGATGATGACGTGGCAATGG
GTGATGACGTGGGAGTTTGAGGATTACGGGCGGTCGTTACACGTTCACAAATTGAGAGGAGCATCTCTTC
CACGACTCCTTTATCCAGTTGATTAGCACACACATCACGAATCGGTATCGTTTTCATCGTAGTTTCGAGT
GCATTTGCAGAAAGTACACGTGTTTGGCCTGAAGCCTCCGATGGGACGTTCATAAGCATTTCACATTGCA
CATGAATGTGCTGAGCATGTTTCATATTTCGATGAATCTGATGAGCCGACAGTATTGAAGCCGGGTTCCG
GGTGTCGACGAGTAGGTAGGCAGCGTCACAGGCGTCCATATATGCCTGCGGAAGATTCGAATTATCATAT
TCCGGATCGATAATGTCCAGCACGTATTCCATGTCAGTCTCGTCGTTGTTGAGCACCATCGAAACGATGT
GCGGAAGACGGTTATCTCCCTCCGGGAACGGCATCATTCCGATTCCAGCGAGCCGATATCGCTCGGCGAT
CGGAATTATGCGAATACGGTCGGTGCCCTCCAGGAATAGTTGACGAATCGCGCGAACAAAAGTGGTTTTT
CCGGCTCCAGAGTGTCCAAAAACGACGAGCGTAATCTCACAGCCCGATGCGACACGCTCAAACTTCCGGC
CTATTCCAGTATAATAGCCGAGAGCCGAGAACTTTGACAATTGCAACGGCTCATCATATTCCGGATCGTC
GTGCTCATTTTCGAGCCGAACAAATGAGATTGTGGTGTGGTGGTGGCTCCGTTCGTCAGTGGTGCTAGGC
GATTGGCTCAGCAGCTG
