>Addgene plasmid #40154 | pFM108 | addgene partial sequence | sequence record 53583 | pGEX5
AGTTCTGTTCCAGGGGCCCCTGGGATCCATGACTGACTTGGATACGTCCTCAGCCCAGATCAGGGCATCC
CAATCCGACTTATCCATAGCTAATAGCTCACCCCGCTTGTTGGAATCAAACGCTACCACCTCCACTGCTT
GTATTAATGATGTGCAGCAACCAGTGCGCCGAGACCTGTCGAGCGAGCTGCTGTGTCCCTTGTGTGACCA
ACTCTTCGATCGCCCGGTCATGGTTACTTGTGGCCACTCCTACTGTGAACCATGTATTGAGCGTCACACT
AGAGACACACGTGCTTGTGTTATTTGTAAGCTGGATGTAGGGCCCTTCGCGGCAATGATCCCAAGCATCA
CTCTCGACAACATGGTTCGAAAATTAAAGAACCAAGAAAACATTGAGTCGAGCTACGATGACCTCTTCAT
CTGCGAAGAGAAACTTCAAAAAGCTCCAACTCCACCAATCAGCGAAGAGATTCCAGCGCAAAAAATGACA
AGGTCGTTGTCGCAAAGAAGCAAACGCCGACTCTTCTTCTCTATTGCTGGACCAACCATCTGCTCGAGCC
CAATCACCCCACACCGCCGTCGCCCACTGTCGCCAAGTGCTCGTCCCGCCAAAAGTTCTCTGAAAATCCC
GCCGGAGCCGCTGAACCACTCGCTCTCACCTCCAGGATTCCATAACAGTCACCACCACCGAGACGATTCT
CTGGTGCTCGCCGGCGGAAATTTCCGCCGAAATGGATTCGGCCGACGTGCGGAACGCTTCACCGCCGCCA
CCACCAGTGCACAAAGTTTTGCTGAA
