[The description below was written by a language model from this plasmid's Addgene catalogue record.]
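Description:
pFM108 (also called pGEX6p1-par-2RR S241A) is a bacterial expression plasmid built on the commercial pGEX-6P-1 backbone, which is about 4.9 kb without the insert. It is maintained in E. coli under ampicillin selection. The record lists the copy number as unknown and includes no feature table, so the origin of replication and other backbone elements are not itemised here. Expression is driven by the tac promoter, a hybrid trp/lac promoter that is typically induced with IPTG in lac repressor-containing hosts.

The insert is the Caenorhabditis elegans polarity gene par-2, cloned between the BamHI and NotI sites, both of which remain intact. This places it in frame behind the backbone-encoded glutathione S-transferase, giving an N-terminal GST–PAR-2 fusion. Two changes distinguish the coding sequence from wild type. Base pairs 6–523 were recoded to create an RNAi-resistant version of par-2, a design that lets a transgene escape RNAi directed against the endogenous gene. This recoding matters for worm transgenes rather than for bacterial expression and was presumably carried over from them. The second change is a serine-to-alanine substitution at residue 241, which removes a hydroxyl-bearing residue and is the kind of mutation commonly used to block phosphorylation at a site, although the record does not state its purpose.

The GST tag allows affinity purification of the recombinant protein on glutathione resin, so the plasmid is suited to producing mutant PAR-2 for in vitro biochemical work. The associated publication concerns how microtubules promote the self-organisation of polarised PAR domains in the C. elegans zygote, but the record does not specify the assays in which this protein was used.
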