Addgene plasmid #40154: pFM108
Depositing lab: Geraldine Seydoux. Depositing organization: Johns Hopkins University and School of Medicine. Publication: Microtubules induce self-organization of polarized PAR domains in Caenorhabditis elegans zygotes. Motegi F, Zonies S, Hao Y, Cuenca AA, Griffin E, Seydoux G. Nat Cell Biol. 2011 Oct 9;13(11):1361-7. doi: 10.1038/ncb2354. PubMed 21983565.
Backbone
  Vector backbone: pGEX-6p-1
  Backbone manufacturer: GE
  Backbone size w/o insert (bp): 4900
  Vector type: Bacterial Expression
Growth in bacteria
  Bacterial resistance: Ampicillin, 100 μg/mL
  Growth temperature: 37°C
  Growth strain: DH5alpha
  Copy number: Unknown
Gene/Insert
  Gene/Insert name: par-2 RNAi resistant, S241A (alt name: par-2)
  Species: C. elegans (nematode)
  Mutation: S241A; base pairs 6-523 of par-2 were recoded to create the RNAi-resistant par-2 transgene.
  GenBank ID: NC_003281.9
  Entrez Gene: par-2 (a.k.a. CELE_F58B6.3)
  Promoter: tac
  Tag / fusion protein: GST (N terminal on backbone)
  Cloning method: Restriction Enzyme; 5′ cloning site BamHI (not destroyed); 3′ cloning site NotI (not destroyed)
  Sequencing primers: 5′ pGEX5; 3′ pGEX3
Terms and licenses: Academic/Nonprofit Terms; Industry Terms: Not Available to Industry
Depositor comments: Alternate plasmid name: pGEX6p1-par-2RR S241A
How to cite: pFM108 was a gift from Geraldine Seydoux (Addgene plasmid # 40154 ; http://n2t.net/addgene:40154 ; RRID:Addgene_40154)
